Addgene plasmid #109514: actc1b-mKate2-EHD1b
Purpose: Muscle specific zebrafish expression of mKate2 fused to EHD1b
Depositing lab: Rob Parton. Depositing organization: University of Queensland, Institute for Molecular Bioscience. Publication: In vivo cell biological screening identifies an endocytic capture mechanism for T-tubule formation. Hall TE, Martel N, Ariotti N, Xiong Z, Lo HP, Ferguson C, Rae J, Lim YW, Parton RG. Nat Commun. 2020 Jul 24;11(1):3711. doi: 10.1038/s41467-020-17486-w. PubMed 32709891.
Backbone
  Vector backbone: pDEST-actc1b-mKate2-ccdb
  Vector type: Zebrafish plasmids
Growth in bacteria
  Bacterial resistance: Ampicillin, 100 μg/mL
  Growth temperature: 37°C
  Growth strain: DH5alpha
  Copy number: High Copy
Gene/Insert
  Gene/Insert name: EHD1b
  Species: D. rerio (zebrafish)
  Entrez Gene: ehd1b (a.k.a. cb862, ehd1, ehd3, ehd3l, wu:fb95h05, zgc:92331)
  Tag / fusion protein: mKate2 (N terminal on insert)
  Cloning method: Gateway Cloning
Terms and licenses: Academic/Nonprofit Terms; Industry Terms: Not Available to Industry
How to cite: actc1b-mKate2-EHD1b was a gift from Rob Parton (Addgene plasmid # 109514 ; http://n2t.net/addgene:109514 ; RRID:Addgene_109514)
