[The description below was written by a language model from this plasmid's Addgene catalogue record and pLannotate feature annotations shown in this document.]
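Description:
actc1b-mKate2-EHD1b is a zebrafish expression plasmid of about 10.5 kb, made by Gateway recombination into the destination vector pDEST-actc1b-mKate2-ccdb. It was designed to express a red fluorescent fusion of the endocytic protein EHD1b specifically in muscle. It is maintained in E. coli as a high-copy plasmid through a ColE1/pUC-type origin and selected with ampicillin via the β-lactamase gene. The backbone retains pBluescript-like remnants: a partial M13/f1 origin, lac promoter and operator elements, a T3 promoter and a multiple cloning site fragment.

The expression cassette is bounded by Gateway att sites. An unannotated stretch of roughly 4 kb lies between attB4 and attB1, in the position where the zebrafish actc1b (cardiac alpha-actin 1b) promoter named in the backbone would sit, although the feature tables do not label it. The tiny "copia promoter" hit in this region is probably a spurious match. Downstream, mKate2, a rapidly maturing monomeric red fluorescent protein, sits between attB1 and attB2. It is followed directly by the zebrafish ehd1b coding sequence between attB2 and attB3, so the tag is at the N terminus of the insert. The annotation software labels this ORF by homology to human EHD1, but the catalogue record gives the species as D. rerio. An SV40 polyadenylation signal follows the cassette. A short medaka tyrosinase-like fragment upstream of attB4 is also annotated, and the record does not explain its role.

The sequencing-derived and depositor sequences carry the same features in the same order, differing only in start coordinate and by a few bases in length. The plasmid was used for in vivo imaging of EHD1b localisation in zebrafish muscle, as part of a cell biological screen studying T-tubule formation.
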