Features (pLannotate 1.2.2; 21 found; start..end, strand, type, name):
      7..228     -  rep_origin     M13 ori (fragment) (sequence partly withheld): M13 bacteriophage origin of replication; arrow indicates direction of (+) strand synthesis
    228..515     +  CDS            tyr (fragment) (sequence partly withheld): TYRO_ORYLA - Also known as tyro. Experimental evidence at transcript level: Swiss-Prot protein existence level 2. This is a copper-containing oxidase that functions in the formation of pigments such as melanins and other polyphenolic compounds. From Oryzias latipes (Japanese rice fish) (Japanese killifish).
   1097..1117    +  protein_bind   attB4: mutant version of attB; core recombination site for the Gateway® BP reaction BP Clonase™
   2025..2041    -  promoter       copia promoter (fragment): strong promoter from the Drosophila transposable element copia (Sinclair et al., 1986)
   5093..5113    +  protein_bind   attB1: mutant version of attB; core recombination site for the Gateway® BP reaction BP Clonase™
   5123..5818    +  CDS            mKate2: mKate2 is a basic (constitutively fluorescent) red fluorescent protein published in 2009, derived from Entacmaea quadricolor. It is reported to be a rapidly-maturing monomer with moderate acid sensitivity.
   5823..5843    -  protein_bind   attB2: mutant version of attB; core recombination site for the Gateway® BP reaction BP Clonase™
   5846..7432    +  CDS            EHD1: EHD1_HUMAN - Also known as PAST From Homo sapiens (Human).
   7442..7462    -  protein_bind   attB3: mutant version of attB; core recombination site for the Gateway® BP reaction BP Clonase™
   7466..7486    +  CDS            lacZα (fragment): LacZα fragment of β-galactosidase; lacZ fragment
   7502..7636    -  polyA_signal   SV40 poly(A) signal: SV40 polyadenylation signal
   7659..7742    -  CDS            large T antigen (fragment): large T antigen from SV40 (simian virus 40)
   8308..8348    -  misc_feature   MCS (fragment): pBluescript multiple cloning site
   8361..8379    -  promoter       T3 promoter: promoter for bacteriophage T3 RNA polymerase
   8424..8440    -  protein_bind   lac operator: The lac repressor binds to the lac operator to inhibit transcription in E. coli. This inhibition can be relieved by adding lactose or isopropyl-β-D-thiogalactopyranoside (IPTG). lac repressor encoded by lacI
   8448..8478    -  promoter       lac promoter: promoter for the E. coli lac operon
   8493..8514    -  protein_bind   CAP binding site: CAP binding activates transcription in the presence of cAMP. E. coli catabolite activator protein
   8527..8619    -  CDS            lacI (fragment): lac repressor; lacI; The lac repressor binds to the lac operator to inhibit transcription in E. coli. This inhibition can be relieved by adding lactose or isopropyl-β-D-thiogalactopyranoside (IPTG).
   8802..9390    -  rep_origin     ori: high-copy-number ColE1/pMB1/pBR322/pUC origin of replication
   9561..10421   -  CDS            AmpR: β-lactamase; bla; confers resistance to ampicillin, carbenicillin, and related antibiotics
  10422..10526   -  promoter       AmpR promoter: bla
>Addgene plasmid #109514 | actc1b-mKate2-EHD1b | depositor full sequence | sequence record 206451 | Full Sequence
CCACCTAAATTGTAAGCGTTAATATTTTGTTAAAATTCGCGTTAAATTTTTGTTAAATCAGCTCATTTTT
TAACCAATAGGCCGAAATCGGCAAAATCCCTTATAAATCAAAAGAATAGACCGAGATAGGGT
[37 nt withheld, positions 133-169]
AAAGAACGTGGACTCCAACGTCAAAGG
[32 nt withheld, positions 197-228]
GCTGGCTAAGAACTCATCAGCCTCCCCGGTCCATCTACCCACGTACCAATGCACCAATTGGCCACAATGA
CGGCTACTACATGGTGCCATTCCTTCCTCTTTATAGGAATGGAGACTACCTCCTGTCCAACAAGGCTCTT
GGATACGAGTACGCCTACCTGTTGGACCCAGGTCATTGCACAACACCAGAAATGCCCTCTGATCTGCAAA
AGACGTGAATATCTGTTCAGACACCCATATCCACTCTGTTCCACACAGGTCAGAGGTTTGTCCAGGAGTT
CTTGACAGAGGTGTAAAAAGTACTCAAAAATTTTACTCAAGTGAAAGTACAAGTACTTAGGGAAAATTTT
ACTCAATTAAAAGTAAAAGTATCTGGCTAGAATCTTACTTGAGTAAAAGTAAAAAAGTACTCCATTAAAA
TTGTACTTGAGTATTAAGGAAGTAAAAGTAAAAGCAAGAAAGAAAACTAGAGATTCTTGTTTAAGCTTTT
AATCTCAAAAAACATTAAATGAAATGCATACAAGGTTTTATCCTGCTTTAGAACTGTTTGTATTTAATTA
TCAAACTATAAGACAGACAATCTAATGCCAGTACACGCTACTCAAAGTTGTAAAACCTCAGATTTAACTT
CAGTAGAAGCTGATTCTCAAAATTGTTAGTGTCAAGCCTAGCTCTTTTGGGGCTGAAAAGCAATCCTGCA
GTGCTGAAAAGCCTCTCACAGGCAGCCGATGCGGGAAGAGGTGTATTAGTCTTGATAGAGAGGCTGCAAA
TAGCAGGAAACGTGAGCAGAGACTCCCTGGTGTCTGAAACACAGGCCAGATGGGCCCTCGAGCAGGAAAC
AGCTATGACCATGATTACGCCAAGCTATCAACTTTGTATAGAAAAGTTGGCACGCGCAGATTCCGTGTGG
GCCTGGTAATATCTTACCATTTTAAGCTATTTTAAGATTAGGGAAAAAAATTAAATAAAACTACTTTAAA
ATTACTTTCCTTAAAAAGCAACATATTTATTTAGTTTTTGTTTAACTGGCTCAAGATTGTAATATTTTAC
TTTTACATGTTTTTTTTAAGTACCTAAATGTGTTCAAAAGTAAAGTATGTTATTGTTTTTTTTTTTTTAA
TGTTAGCTAAGCTTTAAATTGTAATATATTACTTTTAAAAGTGACTTTTTAAAAATGTAAATAAAAAAGT
AACTATAAATGTGTAATGCATGTTATTTCTGTGGGTTTTTTAATTTTCATCTCAACTGGGCTTACAATTT
TAACATAATAAAAATCAAATCAAATCAAATCAGGCCCTTATTTGTCACATACACTCTTGTATACTGAAAT
AAACTAAATGTTGAGAAAAATTTAAATACACCAAAATAACGCATACCTTTTTTGTAATTACCTAAGTAAA
ACATTTAGTTCCTTTTTTAAGTGACTCAAGATTGTAATCTATTAATTGTAAAAGATAAAACTAGTGATCA
ATCTGACGTGCTTCTATGCAGCCTGTGAGATTAATTGTGATGTTTAATTATTAAACAATTTAAATGGATC
AAACATTTCACATGTGCTTATTGTGTCCAACAAAACCAGCAGAAGCACTTAAAAATATTGCATGACAACA
TGAGTTTTTAATGTAAATTATATATACTTCCTAAACGAAGTTAATCATATTTTCTAAAATAATAATGTCA
TTGAAATATTTAAATAAATGATAANCTTTAGTTGATTCAACATAAAATTGAAAGCAATAAGGACTTTTTT
TTTTTTACAGCGGTGAAGCAAAAGCNTGNAAATAATCATATAAATATAATAAATAAATAAATAAAATAAT
GGTTCTTGGTGCAAATATGAACACTTTAAATAAATATAGAATAAATATGATCAATAAGTCATAACGACGT
GTTTTATGTTGATTATAATTTAAACATGTTTCTAACGCAAGTTTTAAAAACTGTTTTAAAGTATTATTTT
AAGTTATAAGATCAATTTGACTCAACATTTTGTAGTGAAAATATGTTGTGTAAAATTAATATAATATACA
CTATAAAAATGCAAGGTTCCACACAATTCATTCATGTTGTCCCAACACAAATCGATTAAGTTAACAAATA
TATGTGGATTGAACATAAAAAATTAAGTTGTCCCAATGAAATCTCAAGAATTGTGTTGTTTCAGCTCATT
TTAAATAAGTAGTTTTAACAAGTAAAAAATAACATATTTTTGAGTGTGTATATATATATATTTATATATT
ACAAAATATAATAATATAAAATGTAAAAGATATAAACCATGCTACATATATTTAAGAGCTATTTTGCACA
TTACTTTTTTGCAAGCCATTTGAGTGTTTTTTTACAAATATATATTAGCTAAATATACAATATCTTAAAT
ATACAATTAATCAGACATGCAAAAAATGCATTTAACCTACATAAAAATACATGATCAACATATGTTTTAT
GCTGATTACAACTAAATCAAACGTAATGAAATTAATTTATAAAAGCGATTTAAATATGTCAATATTTTAA
GTTAAAATCACTTGAAACCTACTATAAATGAACTTAAATTTAAAAAATCTCCTTTAATTCCAATGCAGCA
CTGTTGTTTTTTCAGCTGAGGACCCCCGGTGCAGATGGTTGGCCCCCGGCCCGCTATTCTAAGGAAGCCT
TTCTTAATTTTAGGGCGGCGCTGCATGCGCTCAGATCAGATTCACGGGTGGAGAGGGTTATTTTCTCTTT
TTTATTTTTTCTTGCCTGCTCATATTTGGGCCTGTGTGAACCCCAGGCTCCGCCTCGGCCCCCAGGAGCC
GCTCTTATTTAAAGGGGATCCTCGCCTTCAGTCTTCGTCCCAGTGGAAGCATCAGTCTTGTGATAACAAC
TTGGTGAGTCCTACAGACCAGCGCTCGACTCTAGGCTTTAAATGCATTGATTTCTCTGGATTAGCTACCG
GGAGAGTTTTAACTTTGCTTATTAGTCTTGTGCTTGAACTGCTAGGTTTAAAGAGGGTTTTCTCTAATGC
ATGCATGAAGCGACAGCTGAAAACCAGAAATAGAGCGTTTGTCCTCCTGTTAAACTCTAGCCTTTCTTTG
GCATTTGTCAGTCCGAGTCTTCAGCTGCCGGCAGGAGATTGGGTTTCAGTAACACTTGCTGAGCACAAAC
TACACGTGCTTCCTTCAGATTTAATTCATTATTAATCATTCTAGATTTAAATGATCTTCTTACTCATTGC
TGATTATTTTAGCCTTGCGGAGCAGATTAAATGAGCACGTGTTTATTAAGATTGATTTAAATATAATTAA
TATTTCACCACTGTAGTTTTAAAATTGCCTTCTAAGTCATGGTTGATTTTTAATAGGTATCGGCTCTAAT
TAGATTACTATTTTGGTTTTTAAATGTTATTTCTATTTCATTTGTAGGCTCGTTTTTAATGTGATTTTAT
TAGATTCTAGTTTTAAAATCATCTTTTAGCCTTACTGAGCAGACTGAATGAACATGTTTCATTAAGATTA
ACTTCATTATAGTTAATTATTTAATCATTCTAGTGGATTATAAATCAGCTCTATTTAAATTGATTGTCGT
GTTTATTTCTATTTGATTTTTGATTATTTTTTAAGGTCGTTTTTATGTGATTTTTCCCCGATTCTAATTT
TAAACTAATTGTTTGATTTTTATATGATTCGACTCTTTTTAAATGAATTGTTTTGCTTTTTTTATTGAGC
ATATATATATATTATACAATTTCAATCAACAATTGTTGTGCTTTTTAAATGTTGTTTCTATTTCATTTCT
AGGGTCGATTTTATTCGATTCTAGTTTTAAAATCGTGATTTCTAACTCCTAACCTTACTGAGCAGACTGA
ATGAACATGTTTCATCAAGATTAACTTCATTATAGTTAATTATTGAATCGGGCTAGTGGTTTATAAATCA
GCTCTATTATAAATTAATTGTCATCATTATTTCTATTTAATTTTTATTATTTTTTTAGGATTATTTTTAA
GGGATTTTTTTCACGTTCTAGTTTTAAACTCAATGCTCATTACTGCTCACCCTTGCTGAGCAGTCTTTCG
TTAAGATTAAATTAATTAATAACCCATTCTAGTTTTAAAACAGTGTCTTAAGGCATAGCTGATATTTTAC
AAGTTTACTATTTAATATATCTCCATTTCTTTTTTTAGGGTCGATTTCATCTGATTTGATTAATTTTTAT
TATCTTCACTAAGCTTTTTGTTCTAGGTTTTATTCTCAGTATTATTACTGTTATATTTGAACTGAATTTC
TCCTCATAGTTTATTCATTTTATTTATTTATTTTTTGTTTATTCGCTATTTTGTATTTTAGTTTTTAATT
AGAAATTTTATTAGAATCGTTTTGAACTAGTTTTTATGCACTCTAACATTAATATTAAATCATAACTATT
ATTTTTATTATAATTTATTTGTGTTTATCTTTTTGTGTAGCTTTCATGTGTTTTTATTTTAGTTTTATTA
TGTTTGCATTGAATTTTTTGGACTAGTTTATATAACGATATACAGAAAAGCCATGACAACAAATGTTTTT
ATAATACCTATTAAGTATAAGCTAATCAGATTTCCACTATTCTGTTCAAAGTTAACATTATTAGCCATTC
TGATGGATCATTTGACATTTGTCATATGTCTTTATGAACACTGCTCTTTCAGATGCCACTTTTAAAGCTG
TTTTTTACAGTAAATGAACGTTTATTATTATGACATTATTTCCTAAGGCCTCTAGAGTACAGCAGGATGT
GGCGTGTGCATTACTGTGTAATTATGCTGACTGTAAATGTGCATTTATAGACTGTCAGCATGTCTGACTG
TGCGCTGTTGTGATTTGTCCTGCACAGACCAAGGCAAGTTTGTACAAAAAAGCAGGCTGCCACCATGGTG
AGCGAGCTGATTAAGGAGAACATGCACATGAAGCTGTACATGGAGGGCACCGTGAACAACCACCACTTCA
AGTGCACATCCGAGGGCGAAGGCAAGCCCTACGAGGGCACCCAGACCATGAGAATCAAGGCGGTCGAGGG
CGGCCCTCTCCCCTTCGCCTTCGACATCCTGGCTACCAGCTTCATGTACGGCAGCAAAACCTTCATCAAC
CACACCCAGGGCATCCCCGACTTCTTTAAGCAGTCCTTCCCCGAGGGCTTCACATGGGAGAGAGTCACCA
CATACGAAGACGGGGGCGTGCTGACCGCTACCCAGGACACCAGCCTCCAGGACGGCTGCCTCATCTACAA
CGTCAAGATCAGAGGGGTGAACTTCCCATCCAACGGCCCTGTGATGCAGAAGAAAACACTCGGCTGGGAG
GCCTCCACCGAGACCCTGTACCCCGCTGACGGCGGCCTGGAAGGCAGAGCCGACATGGCCCTGAAGCTCG
TGGGCGGGGGCCACCTGATCTGCAACTTGAAGACCACATACAGATCCAAGAAACCCGCTAAGAACCTCAA
GATGCCCGGCGTCTACTATGTGGACAGAAGACTGGAAAGAATCAAGGAGGCCGACAAAGAGACCTACGTC
GAGCAGCACGAGGTGGCTGTGGCCAGATACTGCGACCTCCCTAGCAAACTGGGGCACAGAGACCCAGCTT
TCTTGTACAAAGTGGCTTTCAGTTGGTCTAACAAAGATGGAAAAAAGAAAGACCCGGAGTTATTTCAAAC
GGTTTCGGACGGGCTAAAGAGACTGTACAGGACCAAACTTTTCCCCTTAGAGGACGCATACCGCTTTCAC
GACTTCCACTCTCCGGCTCTGGAAGATGCTGATTTCGATAACAAGCCCATGGTACTTTTGGTGGGCCAAT
ACTCTACAGGGAAAACCACTTTTATTCGGCATCTCATGGAGCAGGATTTCCCTGGTATGCGCATAGGGCC
CGAACCGACCACCGATTCATTCATAGCGGTTATGCACGGGGAACAAGAAGGTCTCATCCCCGGCAATGCT
TTAGTGGTTGACCCCAAGAAACCCTTCAGAAAACTCAACGCCTTTGGAAACGCCTTTCTGAACAGGTTCA
TATGTGCTCAGATGCCAAACCCAGTGCTGGACAGCATCAGCATCATAGACACTCCTGGAATTCTGTCCGG
AGAGAAACAACGGATCAGCAGAGGTTATGATTTTGCTGCGGTGCTTGAATGGTTTGCCGAACGGGTGGAC
CGAATCATTCTTCTCTTTGACGCACACAAGTTGGACATCTCGGATGAGTTCTCCGAGGTGATCCGAGCTC
TGAAAAACCATGAGGACAAAATGCGGGTGGTGCTTAATAAAGCTGATCAGATCGGGACCCAGCAGCTTAT
GAGGGTGTATGGCGCCCTCATGTGGTCACTTGGGAAAATTGTCAACACTCCAGAGGTCATACGTGTGTAT
ATTGGCTCTTTCTGGGCTCAGCCGCTCCTGGTTGCAGATAACAGGAAATTGTTTGAGGCAGAGGAACAAG
ACCTTTTCCGTGACATCCAGGGACTTCCACGTAATGCAGCACTGCGCAAACTGAATGACCTTATCAAACG
GGCCCGTCTAGCCAAAGTTCAAGCATACATCATCAGCTCTTTGAAGAAAGAAATGCCAAATGTGTTTGGA
AAAGAGAACAAGAAAAAGGAGCTCATTGCTAACCTGGGTGAAATCTATGCAAAGATTGAAAAAGAACATC
AGATCTCCCCTGGTGATTTTCCTAAACTCAGTAAAATGCAGGAAGTCCTCGCTGGACAGGACTTCACTAA
GTTTCAAGGATTGAAGCCCAAGCTTTTGGAATCAGTGGAAGACATGCTGGCCAACGACATTGCCAAACTC
ATGACCCTCGTCCGGCAGGAGGAGGCCTCCATGCCAAGCCAGGCTGTCCAAGGTGGAGCCTTTGAAGGCA
CCATGAATGGCCCCTTCGGGCACGGCTACGGAGAAGGTGCCGGTGAAGGCATTGATGAGCTGGAGTGGGT
AGTGGCCAAAGACAAACCGACATACGACGAGATCTTCTACACTTTGTCACCCGTCAATGGGAAGGTGTCT
GGTGCCATGGCCAAGAAGGAGATGGTTAAGTCCAAGCTGCCCAATAATGTTCTAGGAAAGATCTGGAAGC
TCGCTGACGTGGATAAGGATGGATACCTGGATGACGAGGAGTTCGCCCTGGCCAACCACCTCATCAAGGT
TAAACTGGAAGGTCACGAGTTGCCAGCTGATCTTCCAGATCACCTTGTGCCACCTTCAAAACGAGAACAG
TAACAACTTTATTATACATAGTTGATAATTCACTGGCCGTCGTTTTACGGTACCATCGATGATGATCCAG
ACATGATAAGATACATTGATGAGTTTGGACAAACCACAACTAGAATGCAGTGAAAAAAATGCTTTATTTG
TGAAATTTGTGATGCTATTGCTTTATTTGTAACCATTATAAGCTGCAATAAACAAGTTAACAACAACAAT
TGCATTCATTTTATGTTTCAGGTTCAGGGGGAGGTGTGGGAGGTTTTTTAAAGCAAGTAAAACCTCTACA
AATGTGGTATGGCTGATTATGATCCTCTAGATCAGATCTGCGAAGATACGGCCACGGGTGCTCTTGATCC
TGTGGCTGATTTTGGACTGTGCTGCTCGCAGCTGCTGATGAATCACATACTTCCTCCATTTTCTTCCACT
GATTGACTGTTATAATTTCCCTAATTTCCAGGTCAAGGTGCTGTGCATTGTGGTAATAGATGTGACATGA
CGTCACTTCCAAAGGACCAATGAACATGTCTGACCAATTTCATATAATGTGAAAACGATTTTCATAGGCA
GAATAAATAACATTTAAATTAAACTGGGCATCAGCGCAATTCAATTGGTTTGGTAATAGCAAGGGAAAAT
AGAATGAAGTGATCTCCAAAAAATAAGTACTTTTTGACTGTAAATAAAATTGTAAGGAGTAAAAAGTACT
TTTTTTTCTAAAAAAATGTAATTAAGTAAAAGTAAAAGTATTGATTTTTAATTGTACTCAAGTAAAGTAA
AAATCCCCAAAAATAATACTTAAGTACAGTAATCAAGTAAAATTACTCAAGTACTTTACACCTCTGGTTC
TTGACCCCCTACCTTCAGCAAGCCCAGCAGATCCACTAGTTCTAGAGCGGCCGCCACCGCGGTGGAGCTC
CAGCTTTTGTTCCCTTTAGTGAGGGTTAATTGCGCGCTTGGCGTAATCATGGTCATAGCTGTTTCCTGTG
TGAAATTGTTATCCGCTCACAATTCCACACAACATACGAGCCGGAAGCATAAAGTGTAAAGCCTGGGGTG
CCTAATGAGTGAGCTAACTCACATTAATTGCGTTGCGCTCACTGCCCGCTTTCCAGTCGGGAAACCTGTC
GTGCCAGCTGCATTAATGAATCGGCCAACGCGCGGGGAGAGGCGGTTTGCGTATTGGGCGCTCTTCCGCT
TCCTCGCTCACTGACTCGCTGCGCTCGGTCGTTCGGCTGCGGCGAGCGGTATCAGCTCACTCAAAGGCGG
TAATACGGTTATCCACAGAATCAGGGGATAACGCAGGAAAGAACATGTGAGCAAAAGGCCAGCAAAAGGC
CAGGAACCGTAAAAAGGCCGCGTTGCTGGCGTTTTTCCATAGGCTCCGCCCCCCTGACGAGCATCACAAA
AATCGACGCTCAAGTCAGAGGTGGCGAAACCCGACAGGACTATAAAGATACCAGGCGTTTCCCCCTGGAA
GCTCCCTCGTGCGCTCTCCTGTTCCGACCCTGCCGCTTACCGGATACCTGTCCGCCTTTCTCCCTTCGGG
AAGCGTGGCGCTTTCTCATAGCTCACGCTGTAGGTATCTCAGTTCGGTGTAGGTCGTTCGCTCCAAGCTG
GGCTGTGTGCACGAACCCCCCGTTCAGCCCGACCGCTGCGCCTTATCCGGTAACTATCGTCTTGAGTCCA
ACCCGGTAAGACACGACTTATCGCCACTGGCAGCAGCCACTGGTAACAGGATTAGCAGAGCGAGGTATGT
AGGCGGTGCTACAGAGTTCTTGAAGTGGTGGCCTAACTACGGCTACACTAGAAGGACAGTATTTGGTATC
TGCGCTCTGCTGAAGCCAGTTACCTTCGGAAAAAGAGTTGGTAGCTCTTGATCCGGCAAACAAACCACCG
CTGGTAGCGGTGGTTTTTTTGTTTGCAAGCAGCAGATTACGCGCAGAAAAAAAGGATCTCAAGAAGATCC
TTTGATCTTTTCTACGGGGTCTGACGCTCAGTGGAACGAAAACTCACGTTAAGGGATTTTGGTCATGAGA
TTATCAAAAAGGATCTTCACCTAGATCCTTTTAAATTAAAAATGAAGTTTTAAATCAATCTAAAGTATAT
ATGAGTAAACTTGGTCTGACAGTTACCAATGCTTAATCAGTGAGGCACCTATCTCAGCGATCTGTCTATT
TCGTTCATCCATAGTTGCCTGACTCCCCGTCGTGTAGATAACTACGATACGGGAGGGCTTACCATCTGGC
CCCAGTGCTGCAATGATACCGCGAGACCCACGCTCACCGGCTCCAGATTTATCAGCAATAAACCAGCCAG
CCGGAAGGGCCGAGCGCAGAAGTGGTCCTGCAACTTTATCCGCCTCCATCCAGTCTATTAATTGTTGCCG
GGAAGCTAGAGTAAGTAGTTCGCCAGTTAATAGTTTGCGCAACGTTGTTGCCATTGCTACAGGCATCGTG
GTGTCACGCTCGTCGTTTGGTATGGCTTCATTCAGCTCCGGTTCCCAACGATCAAGGCGAGTTACATGAT
CCCCCATGTTGTGCAAAAAAGCGGTTAGCTCCTTCGGTCCTCCGATCGTTGTCAGAAGTAAGTTGGCCGC
AGTGTTATCACTCATGGTTATGGCAGCACTGCATAATTCTCTTACTGTCATGCCATCCGTAAGATGCTTT
TCTGTGACTGGTGAGTACTCAACCAAGTCATTCTGAGAATAGTGTATGCGGCGACCGAGTTGCTCTTGCC
CGGCGTCAATACGGGATAATACCGCGCCACATAGCAGAACTTTAAAAGTGCTCATCATTGGAAAACGTTC
TTCGGGGCGAAAACTCTCAAGGATCTTACCGCTGTTGAGATCCAGTTCGATGTAACCCACTCGTGCACCC
AACTGATCTTCAGCATCTTTTACTTTCACCAGCGTTTCTGGGTGAGCAAAAACAGGAAGGCAAAATGCCG
CAAAAAAGGGAATAAGGGCGACACGGAAATGTTGAATACTCATACTCTTCCTTTTTCAATATTATTGAAG
CATTTATCAGGGTTATTGTCTCATGAGCGGATACATATTTGAATGTATTTAGAAAAATAAACAAATAGGG
GTTCCGCGCACATTTCCCCGAAAAGTG
