Features (pLannotate 1.2.2; 21 found; start..end, strand, type, name):
      2..22      +  protein_bind   attB1: mutant version of attB; core recombination site for the Gateway® BP reaction BP Clonase™
     32..727     +  CDS            mKate2: mKate2 is a basic (constitutively fluorescent) red fluorescent protein published in 2009, derived from Entacmaea quadricolor. It is reported to be a rapidly-maturing monomer with moderate acid sensitivity.
    732..752     -  protein_bind   attB2: mutant version of attB; core recombination site for the Gateway® BP reaction BP Clonase™
    755..2341    +  CDS            EHD1: EHD1_HUMAN - Also known as PAST From Homo sapiens (Human).
   2351..2371    -  protein_bind   attB3: mutant version of attB; core recombination site for the Gateway® BP reaction BP Clonase™
   2375..2395    +  CDS            lacZα (fragment): LacZα fragment of β-galactosidase; lacZ fragment
   2411..2545    -  polyA_signal   SV40 poly(A) signal: SV40 polyadenylation signal
   2568..2651    -  CDS            large T antigen (fragment): large T antigen from SV40 (simian virus 40)
   3217..3257    -  misc_feature   MCS (fragment): pBluescript multiple cloning site
   3270..3288    -  promoter       T3 promoter: promoter for bacteriophage T3 RNA polymerase
   3333..3349    -  protein_bind   lac operator: The lac repressor binds to the lac operator to inhibit transcription in E. coli. This inhibition can be relieved by adding lactose or isopropyl-β-D-thiogalactopyranoside (IPTG). lac repressor encoded by lacI
   3357..3387    -  promoter       lac promoter: promoter for the E. coli lac operon
   3402..3423    -  protein_bind   CAP binding site: CAP binding activates transcription in the presence of cAMP. E. coli catabolite activator protein
   3436..3528    -  CDS            lacI (fragment): lac repressor; lacI; The lac repressor binds to the lac operator to inhibit transcription in E. coli. This inhibition can be relieved by adding lactose or isopropyl-β-D-thiogalactopyranoside (IPTG).
   3711..4299    -  rep_origin     ori: high-copy-number ColE1/pMB1/pBR322/pUC origin of replication
   4470..5330    -  CDS            AmpR: β-lactamase; bla; confers resistance to ampicillin, carbenicillin, and related antibiotics
   5331..5435    -  promoter       AmpR promoter: bla
   5461..5682    -  rep_origin     M13 ori (fragment) (sequence partly withheld): M13 bacteriophage origin of replication; arrow indicates direction of (+) strand synthesis
   5682..5969    +  CDS            tyr (fragment) (sequence partly withheld): TYRO_ORYLA - Also known as tyro. Experimental evidence at transcript level: Swiss-Prot protein existence level 2. This is a copper-containing oxidase that functions in the formation of pigments such as melanins and other polyphenolic compounds. From Oryzias latipes (Japanese rice fish) (Japanese killifish).
   6551..6571    +  protein_bind   attB4: mutant version of attB; core recombination site for the Gateway® BP reaction BP Clonase™
   7472..7488    -  promoter       copia promoter (fragment): strong promoter from the Drosophila transposable element copia (Sinclair et al., 1986)
>Addgene plasmid #109514 | actc1b-mKate2-EHD1b | addgene full sequence | sequence record 220138 | Addgene NGS Result
GCAAGTTTGTACAAAAAAGCAGGCTGCCACCATGGTGAGCGAGCTGATTAAGGAGAACATGCACATGAAG
CTGTACATGGAGGGCACCGTGAACAACCACCACTTCAAGTGCACATCCGAGGGCGAAGGCAAGCCCTACG
AGGGCACCCAGACCATGAGAATCAAGGCGGTCGAGGGCGGCCCTCTCCCCTTCGCCTTCGACATCCTGGC
TACCAGCTTCATGTACGGCAGCAAAACCTTCATCAACCACACCCAGGGCATCCCCGACTTCTTTAAGCAG
TCCTTCCCCGAGGGCTTCACATGGGAGAGAGTCACCACATACGAAGACGGGGGCGTGCTGACCGCTACCC
AGGACACCAGCCTCCAGGACGGCTGCCTCATCTACAACGTCAAGATCAGAGGGGTGAACTTCCCATCCAA
CGGCCCTGTGATGCAGAAGAAAACACTCGGCTGGGAGGCCTCCACCGAGACCCTGTACCCCGCTGACGGC
GGCCTGGAAGGCAGAGCCGACATGGCCCTGAAGCTCGTGGGCGGGGGCCACCTGATCTGCAACTTGAAGA
CCACATACAGATCCAAGAAACCCGCTAAGAACCTCAAGATGCCCGGCGTCTACTATGTGGACAGAAGACT
GGAAAGAATCAAGGAGGCCGACAAAGAGACCTACGTCGAGCAGCACGAGGTGGCTGTGGCCAGATACTGC
GACCTCCCTAGCAAACTGGGGCACAGAGACCCAGCTTTCTTGTACAAAGTGGCTTTCAGTTGGTCTAACA
AAGATGGAAAAAAGAAAGACCCGGAGTTATTTCAAACGGTTTCGGACGGGCTAAAGAGACTGTACAGGAC
CAAACTTTTCCCCTTAGAGGACGCATACCGCTTTCACGACTTCCACTCTCCGGCTCTGGAAGATGCTGAT
TTCGATAACAAGCCCATGGTACTTTTGGTGGGCCAATACTCTACAGGGAAAACCACTTTTATTCGGCATC
TCATGGAGCAGGATTTCCCTGGTATGCGCATAGGGCCCGAACCGACCACCGATTCATTCATAGCGGTTAT
GCACGGGGAACAAGAAGGTCTCATCCCCGGCAATGCTTTAGTGGTTGACCCCAAGAAACCCTTCAGAAAA
CTCAACGCCTTTGGAAACGCCTTTCTGAACAGGTTCATATGTGCTCAGATGCCAAACCCAGTGCTGGACA
GCATCAGCATCATAGACACTCCTGGAATTCTGTCCGGAGAGAAACAACGGATCAGCAGAGGTTATGATTT
TGCTGCGGTGCTTGAATGGTTTGCCGAACGGGTGGACCGAATCATTCTTCTCTTTGACGCACACAAGTTG
GACATCTCGGATGAGTTCTCCGAGGTGATCCGAGCTCTGAAAAACCATGAGGACAAAATGCGGGTGGTGC
TTAATAAAGCTGATCAGATCGGGACCCAGCAGCTTATGAGGGTGTATGGCGCCCTCATGTGGTCACTTGG
GAAAATTGTCAACACTCCAGAGGTCATACGTGTGTATATTGGCTCTTTCTGGGCTCAGCCGCTCCTGGTT
GCAGATAACAGGAAATTGTTTGAGGCAGAGGAACAAGACCTTTTCCGTGACATCCAGGGACTTCCACGTA
ATGCAGCACTGCGCAAACTGAATGACCTTATCAAACGGGCCCGTCTAGCCAAAGTTCAAGCATACATCAT
CAGCTCTTTGAAGAAAGAAATGCCAAATGTGTTTGGAAAAGAGAACAAGAAAAAGGAGCTCATTGCTAAC
CTGGGTGAAATCTATGCAAAGATTGAAAAAGAACATCAGATCTCCCCTGGTGATTTTCCTAAACTCAGTA
AAATGCAGGAAGTCCTCGCTGGACAGGACTTCACTAAGTTTCAAGGATTGAAGCCCAAGCTTTTGGAATC
AGTGGAAGACATGCTGGCCAACGACATTGCCAAACTCATGACCCTCGTCCGGCAGGAGGAGGCCTCCATG
CCAAGCCAGGCTGTCCAAGGTGGAGCCTTTGAAGGCACCATGAATGGCCCCTTCGGGCACGGCTACGGAG
AAGGTGCCGGTGAAGGCATTGATGAGCTGGAGTGGGTAGTGGCCAAAGACAAACCGACATACGACGAGAT
CTTCTACACTTTGTCACCCGTCAATGGGAAGGTGTCTGGTGCCATGGCCAAGAAGGAGATGGTTAAGTCC
AAGCTGCCCAATAATGTTCTAGGAAAGATCTGGAAGCTCGCTGACGTGGATAAGGATGGATACCTGGATG
ACGAGGAGTTCGCCCTGGCCAACCACCTCATCAAGGTTAAACTGGAAGGTCACGAGTTGCCAGCTGATCT
TCCAGATCACCTTGTGCCACCTTCAAAACGAGAACAGTAACAACTTTATTATACATAGTTGATAATTCAC
TGGCCGTCGTTTTACGGTACCATCGATGATGATCCAGACATGATAAGATACATTGATGAGTTTGGACAAA
CCACAACTAGAATGCAGTGAAAAAAATGCTTTATTTGTGAAATTTGTGATGCTATTGCTTTATTTGTAAC
CATTATAAGCTGCAATAAACAAGTTAACAACAACAATTGCATTCATTTTATGTTTCAGGTTCAGGGGGAG
GTGTGGGAGGTTTTTTAAAGCAAGTAAAACCTCTACAAATGTGGTATGGCTGATTATGATCCTCTAGATC
AGATCTGCGAAGATACGGCCACGGGTGCTCTTGATCCTGTGGCTGATTTTGGACTGTGCTGCTCGCAGCT
GCTGATGAATCACATACTTCCTCCATTTTCTTCCACTGATTGACTGTTATAATTTCCCTAATTTCCAGGT
CAAGGTGCTGTGCATTGTGGTAATAGATGTGACATGACGTCACTTCCAAAGGACCAATGAACATGTCTGA
CCAATTTCATATAATGTGAAAACGATTTTCATAGGCAGAATAAATAACATTTAAATTAAACTGGGCATCA
GCGCAATTCAATTGGTTTGGTAATAGCAAGGGAAAATAGAATGAAGTGATCTCCAAAAAATAAGTACTTT
TTGACTGTAAATAAAATTGTAAGGAGTAAAAAGTACTTTTTTTTCTAAAAAAATGTAATTAAGTAAAAGT
AAAAGTATTGATTTTTAATTGTACTCAAGTAAAGTAAAAATCCCCAAAAATAATACTTAAGTACAGTAAT
CAAGTAAAATTACTCAAGTACTTTACACCTCTGGTTCTTGACCCCCTACCTTCAGCAAGCCCAGCAGATC
CACTAGTTCTAGAGCGGCCGCCACCGCGGTGGAGCTCCAGCTTTTGTTCCCTTTAGTGAGGGTTAATTGC
GCGCTTGGCGTAATCATGGTCATAGCTGTTTCCTGTGTGAAATTGTTATCCGCTCACAATTCCACACAAC
ATACGAGCCGGAAGCATAAAGTGTAAAGCCTGGGGTGCCTAATGAGTGAGCTAACTCACATTAATTGCGT
TGCGCTCACTGCCCGCTTTCCAGTCGGGAAACCTGTCGTGCCAGCTGCATTAATGAATCGGCCAACGCGC
GGGGAGAGGCGGTTTGCGTATTGGGCGCTCTTCCGCTTCCTCGCTCACTGACTCGCTGCGCTCGGTCGTT
CGGCTGCGGCGAGCGGTATCAGCTCACTCAAAGGCGGTAATACGGTTATCCACAGAATCAGGGGATAACG
CAGGAAAGAACATGTGAGCAAAAGGCCAGCAAAAGGCCAGGAACCGTAAAAAGGCCGCGTTGCTGGCGTT
TTTCCATAGGCTCCGCCCCCCTGACGAGCATCACAAAAATCGACGCTCAAGTCAGAGGTGGCGAAACCCG
ACAGGACTATAAAGATACCAGGCGTTTCCCCCTGGAAGCTCCCTCGTGCGCTCTCCTGTTCCGACCCTGC
CGCTTACCGGATACCTGTCCGCCTTTCTCCCTTCGGGAAGCGTGGCGCTTTCTCATAGCTCACGCTGTAG
GTATCTCAGTTCGGTGTAGGTCGTTCGCTCCAAGCTGGGCTGTGTGCACGAACCCCCCGTTCAGCCCGAC
CGCTGCGCCTTATCCGGTAACTATCGTCTTGAGTCCAACCCGGTAAGACACGACTTATCGCCACTGGCAG
CAGCCACTGGTAACAGGATTAGCAGAGCGAGGTATGTAGGCGGTGCTACAGAGTTCTTGAAGTGGTGGCC
TAACTACGGCTACACTAGAAGAACAGTATTTGGTATCTGCGCTCTGCTGAAGCCAGTTACCTTCGGAAAA
AGAGTTGGTAGCTCTTGATCCGGCAAACAAACCACCGCTGGTAGCGGTGGTTTTTTTGTTTGCAAGCAGC
AGATTACGCGCAGAAAAAAAGGATCTCAAGAAGATCCTTTGATCTTTTCTACGGGGTCTGACGCTCAGTG
GAACGAAAACTCACGTTAAGGCATTTTGGTCATGAGATTATCAAAAAGGATCTTCACCTAGATCCTTTTA
AATTAAAAATGAAGTTTTAAATCAATCTAAAGTATATATGAGTAAACTTGGTCTGACAGTTACCAATGCT
TAATCAGTGAGGCACCTATCTCAGCGATCTGTCTATTTCGTTCATCCATAGTTGCCTGACTCCCCGTCGT
GTAGATAACTACGATACGGGAGGGCTTACCATCTGGCCCCAGTGCTGCAATGATACCGCGAGACCCACGC
TCACCGGCTCCAGATTTATCAGCAATAAACCAGCCAGCCGGAAGGGCCGAGCGCAGAAGTGGTCCTGCAA
CTTTATCCGCCTCCATCCAGTCTATTAATTGTTGCCGGGAAGCTAGAGTAAGTAGTTCGCCAGTTAATAG
TTTGCGCAACGTTGTTGCCATTGCTACAGGCATCGTGGTGTCACGCTCGTCGTTTGGTATGGCTTCATTC
AGCTCCGGTTCCCAACGATCAAGGCGAGTTACATGATCCCCCATGTTGTGCAAAAAAGCGGTTAGCTCCT
TCGGTCCTCCGATCGTTGTCAGAAGTAAGTTGGCCGCAGTGTTATCACTCATGGTTATGGCAGCACTGCA
TAATTCTCTTACTGTCATGCCATCCGTAAGATGCTTTTCTGTGACTGGTGAGTACTCAACCAAGTCATTC
TGAGAATAGTGTATGCGGCGACCGAGTTGCTCTTGCCCGGCGTCAATACGGGATAATACCGCGCCACATA
GCAGAACTTTAAAAGTGCTCATCATTGGAAAACGTTCTTCGGGGCGAAAACTCTCAAGGATCTTACCGCT
GTTGAGATCCAGTTCGATGTAACCCACTCGTGCACCCAACTGATCTTCAGCATCTTTTACTTTCACCAGC
GTTTCTGGGTGAGCAAAAACAGGAAGGCAAAATGCCGCAAAAAAGGGAATAAGGGCGACACGGAAATGTT
GAATACTCATACTCTTCCTTTTTCAATATTATTGAAGCATTTATCAGGGTTATTGTCTCATGAGCGGATA
CATATTTGAATGTATTTAGAAAAATAAACAAATAGGGGTTCCGCGCACATTTCCCCGAAAAGTGCCACCT
AAATTGTAAGCGTTAATATTTTGTTAAAATTCGCGTTAAATTTTTGTTAAATCAGCTCATTTTTTAACCA
ATAGGCCGAAATCGGCAAAATCCCTTATAAATCAAAAGAATAGACCGAGATAGGGT
[37 nt withheld, positions 5587-5623]
AAAGAACGTGGACTCCAACGTCAAAGG
[32 nt withheld, positions 5651-5682]
GCTGGCTAAGAACTCATCAGCCTCCCCGGTCCATCTACCCACGTACCAATGCACCAATTGGCCACAATGA
CGGCTACTACATGGTGCCATTCCTTCCTCTTTATAGGAATGGAGACTACCTCCTGTCCAACAATGCTCTT
GGATACGAGTACGCCTACCTGTTGGACCCAGGTCATTGCACAACACCAGAAATGCCCTCTGATCTGCAAA
AGACGTGAATATCTGTTCAGACACCCATATCCACTCTGTTCCACACAGGTCAGAGGTTTGTCCAGGAGTT
CTTGACAGAGGTGTAAAAAGTACTCAAAAATTTTACTCAAGTGAAAGTACAAGTACTTAGGGAAAATTTT
ACTCAATTAAAAGTAAAAGTATCTGGCTAGAATCTTACTTGAGTAAAAGTAAAAAAGTACTCCATTAAAA
TTGTACTTGAGTATTAAGGAAGTAAAAGTAAAAGCAAGAAAGAAAACTAGAGATTCTTGTTTAAGCTTTT
AATCTCAAAAAACATTAAATGAAATGCATACAAGGTTTTATCCTGCTTTAGAACTGTTTGTATTTAATTA
TCAAACTATAAGACAGACAATCTAATGCCAGTACACGCTACTCAAAGTTGTAAAACCTCAGATTTAACTT
CAGTAGAAGCTGATTCTCAAAATTGTTAGTGTCAAGCCTAGCTCTTTTGGGGCTGAAAAGCAATCCTGCA
GTGCTGAAAAGCCTCTCACAGGCAGCCGATGCGGGAAGAGGTGTATTAGTCTTGATAGAGAGGCTGCAAA
TAGCAGGAAACGTGAGCAGAGACTCCCTGGTGTCTGAAACACAGGCCAGATGGGCCCTCGAGCAGGAAAC
AGCTATGACCATGATTACGCCAAGCTATCAACTTTGTATAGAAAAGTTGGCACGCGCAGATTCCGTGTGG
GCCTGGTAATATCTTACCATTTTAAGCTATTTTAAGATTAGGGAAAAAAATTAAATAAAACTACTTTAAA
ATTACTTTCCTTAAAAAGCAACATATTTATTTAGTTTTTGTTTAACTGGCTCAAGATTGTAATATTTTAC
TTTTACATGTTTTTTTAAGTACCTAAATGTGTTCAAAAGTAAAGTATGTTATTGTTTTTTTTTTTTAATG
TTAGCTAAGCTTTAAATTGTAATATATTACTTTTAAAAGTGACTTTTTAAAAATGTAAATAAAAAAGTAA
CTATAAATGTGTAATGCATGTTATTTCTGTGGGTTTTTAATTTTCATCTCAACTGGGCTTACAATTTTAA
CATAATAAAAATCAAATCAAATCAAATCAGGCCCTTATTTGTCACATACACTCTTGTATACTGAAATAAA
CTAAATGTTGAGAAAAATTTAAATACACCAAAATAACGCATACCTTTTTTGTAATTACCTAAGTAAAACA
TTTAGTTCCTTTTTTAAGTGACTCAAGATTGTAATCTATTAATTGTAAAAGATAAAACTAGTGATCAATC
TGACGTGCTTCTATGCAGCCTGTGAGATTAATTGTGATGTTTAATTATTAAACAATTTAAATGGATCAAA
CATTTCACATGTGCTTATTGTGTCCAACAAAACCAGCAGAAGCACTTAAAAATATTGCATGACAACATGA
GTTTTTAATGTAAATTATATATACTTCCTAAACGAAGTTAATCATATTTCTAAAATAATAATGTCATTGA
AATATTTAAATAAATGATAAGCTTTAGTTGATTCAACATAAAATTGAAAGCAATAAGGACTTTTTTTTTT
TACAGCGGTGAAGCAAAAGCATGTAATAATCATATAATATAATAAATAAATAAATAAATAATGGCTCTTG
GTGCAAATATGAACACTTTAAATAAATATAGAATAAATATGATCAATAAGTCATAACGATGTGTTTTATG
TTGATTATAATTTAAACATGTTTCTAACGCAAGTTTTAAAAACTGTTTTAAAGTATTATTTTAAGTTATA
AGATCAATTTGACTCAACATTTTGTAGTGAAAATATGTTGTGTAAAATTAATATAATATACACTATAAAA
ATGCAGGGTTCCACACAATACATTAATGTTGTCCCAACACAAATCGATTAAGTTAACAAATATATGTGGA
TTGAACATAAAAAATTAAGTTGTCCCAATGAAATCTCAAGAATTGTGTTGTTTCAGCTCATTTTAAATAA
GTAGTTTTAACAAGTAAAAAATAACATATTTTTGAGTGTGTATATATATATATTACAAAATATAATAATA
TAAAATGTAAAAGATATAAACCATGCTACATATATTTAAGAGCTATTTTGCACATTACTTTTTTGCAAGC
CATTTTAGTGTTTTTTTTACAAATATATATTAGCTAAATATACAATATCTTAAATATACAATTAATCAGA
CATGCAATTAATGCATTTAACCTACATAAAAATACATGATCAACATATGTTTTATGCTGATTACAACTAA
ATCAAACGTAATGAAATTAATTTATAAAAGCGATTTAAATATGTCAATATTTTAAGTTAAAATCACTTGA
AACCTACTATAAATGAACTTAAATTAAAAAAATCTCCTTTAATTCCAATGCAACAGTGTTGTTTTTTCAG
CTGAGGACCCCCGGTGCAGATGGTTGGCCCCCGGCCCGCTATTCTAAGGAAGCCTTTCTTAATTTTAGGG
CGGCGCTGCATGCGCTCAGATCAGATTCACGGGTGGAGAGGGTTATTTTCTCTTTTTTATTTTTTCTTGC
CTGCTCATATTTGGGCCTGTGTGAACCCCAGGCTCCGCCTCGGCCCCCAGGAGCCGCTCTTATTTAAAGG
GGATCCTCGCCTTCAGTCTTCGTCCCAGTGGAAGCATCAGTCTTGTGATAACAACTTGGTGAGTCCTACA
GACCAGCGCTCGACTCTAGGCTTTAAATGCATTGATTTCTCTGGATTAGCTACCGGGAGAGTTTTAACTT
TGCTTATTAGTCTTGTGCTCGAACTGCTAGGTTTAAAGAGTGTTTTCTCTAATGCATGCATGAAGCGACA
GCTGAAAACCAGAAATAGAGCGTTTGTCCTCCTGTTAAACTCTAGCCTTTCTTTGGCATTTGTCAGTCCG
AGTCTTCAGCTGCCGGCAGGAGATTGGGTTTCAGTAACACTTGCTGAGCACAAACTACACGTGCTTTCTT
CAGATTTAATTCATTATTAATCATTCTAGATTTAAATGATGTTCTTACTCATTGCTGATTATTTTAGCCT
TGCGGAGCAGATTAAATGAGCACGTGTTTCATTAAGATTGATTTAAATATAATTAATATTTCACCACTGT
AGTTTTAAAATTGCCTTCTAAGTCATGGTTGATTTTTAATAGGTATCGGCTCTAATTAGATTACTATTTT
GGTTTTTAAATGTTATTTCTATTTCATTTGTAGGCTCGTTTTTAATGTGATTTTATTAGATTCTAGTTTT
AAAATCATCTCTTAGCCTTAATGAGCAGACTGAATGAACATGTTTCATTAAGATTAACTTCATTATAATG
AATTATTTAATCATTCTAGTGGGTTATAAATCAGCTCTATTTAAATTAATTGTCGTGTTTATTTCTATTT
AATTTTTGATTATTTTTTCAGGGTCGTTTTTATGTGATTTTTTCCCGTTTCTAATTTTAAACTAATTGTT
TGATTTTTATATGATTCGACTCTTTTTAAATGAATTGTTTTGCTTTTTTTATTGAGCATATATATATTAT
ACAATTTCAATCAACAATTGTTGTGCTTTTTAAATGTTGTTTCTATTTCATTTCTAGGGTCGATTTTATT
CGATTCTAGTTTTAAAATCGTGATTTTTAACTTCTAACCTTACTGAGCAGACTGAATGAACATGTTTCAT
CAAGATTAACTTCATTATAGTTAATTATTGAATCGTGCTAGTGGTTTATAAATCAGCTCTATTTAAATTA
ATCATCATCATTATTTCTATTTAATTTTTATTATTTCTTTAGGATTATTTTTATGTGATTTTTTTCACGT
TCTAGTTTTAAACTCAATGCTCATTACTGCTCACCCTTGCTGAGCAGTCTTTCGTTAAGATTAAATTAAT
TAATAACCATTCTAGTTTTAAAACAGTGTCTTAAGGCATAGCTGATATTTTACAAGTTTACTATTTAATA
TATCTCCTTTCTTTTTTTAGGGTCGATTTCATCTGATTTGATTAATTTTTATTATCTTCACTAAGCTTTT
TGTTCTAGGTTTTATTCTCAGTATTATTACTGTTATATTTGAACTGAATTTCTCCTCATAGTTTATTCAT
TTTATTTATTTATTTTTTGTTTATTCGCTATTTTGTATTTTAGTTTTTAATTAGAAATTTTATTAGAATC
GTTTTGAACTAGTTTTTATGCACTCTAACATTAATATTAAATCATAACTATTATTTTTATTATAATTTAT
TTGTGTTTATCTTTTTGTGTAGCTTTCATGTGTTTTTATTTTAGTTTTATTATGTTTGCATTGAATTTTT
TGGACTAGTTTATATAACGATATACAGAAAAGCCATGACAACAAATGTTTTTATAATACCTATTAAGTAT
AAGCTAATCAGATTTCCACTATTCTGTTCAAAGTTAACATTATTAGCCATTCTGATGGATCATTTGACAT
TTGTCATATGTCTTTATGAACACTGCTCTTTCAGATGCCACTTTTAAAGCTGTTTTTTACAGTAAATGAA
CGTTTATTATTATGACATTATTTCCTAAGGCCTCTAGAGTACAGCAGGATGTGGCGTGTGCATTACCGTG
TAATTATGCTGACTGTAAATGTGCATTTATAGACTGTCAGCATGTCTGACTGTGCGCTGTTGTGATTGGT
CCTGCACAGACCAAG
